Addgene plasmid #59287: pLV-Enh eGFP Reporter-muKC2-INT2
Purpose: Lentiviral GFP reporter for testing enhancer activity in different cell types. Insert is an enhancer identified in the intronic region of the keratin type II cluster.
Depositing lab: Benjamin Yu. Depositing organization: University of California, San Diego (UCSD).
Backbone
  Vector backbone: Brachyury-eGFP
  Backbone size w/o insert (bp): 7967
  Total vector size (bp): 9366
  Modifications to backbone: Original vector is Brachyury-eGFP (Kita-Matsuo et al. 2009) with the Brachyury promoter cloned out and replaced with the minimal Hsp68 promoter from the Hsp68-lacZ-Gateway plasmid (Pennacchio et al. 2006)
  Vector type: Lentiviral
Growth in bacteria
  Bacterial resistance: Ampicillin, 100 μg/mL
  Growth temperature: 37°C
  Growth strain: Stbl3
  Copy number: High Copy
Gene/Insert
  Gene/Insert name: krt80-Intron 4 (alt name: mm9 chr15:101183600-101184999)
  Species: M. musculus (mouse)
  Insert size (bp): 1399
  Promoter: Mu Hsp68 minimal promoter
  Cloning method: Gateway Cloning
  Sequencing primers: 5′ CCTTGGGGGGGCCTC; 3′ CCCTAAGGGGGTAACACTGTG
Terms and licenses: Academic/Nonprofit Terms; Industry Terms: Not Available to Industry
Depositor comments: Please note that the final plasmid sequence is post-Gateway recombination. The plasmid contains attB sites (not attR sites as the map implies).
How to cite: pLV-Enh eGFP Reporter-muKC2-INT2 was a gift from Benjamin Yu (Addgene plasmid # 59287 ; http://n2t.net/addgene:59287 ; RRID:Addgene_59287)
