[The description below was written by a language model from this plasmid's Addgene catalogue record.]
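Description:
pLV-Enh eGFP Reporter-muKC2-INT2 is a lentiviral enhancer-reporter plasmid of about 9.4 kb. It was built on the Brachyury-eGFP lentiviral backbone, in which the original Brachyury promoter was removed and replaced with the mouse Hsp68 minimal promoter. It is maintained in bacteria as a high-copy plasmid under ampicillin selection, in a recombination-deficient strain of the kind commonly used to keep lentiviral repeat sequences stable. The record includes no feature table, so details such as the LTR configuration, the packaging elements and any mammalian selection marker are not stated.

The payload is a roughly 1.4 kb mouse genomic fragment from intron 4 of Krt80, identified as a candidate enhancer within the keratin type II gene cluster. It was inserted by Gateway recombination next to the Hsp68 minimal promoter that drives eGFP. The depositor notes that the final plasmid is the post-recombination product and therefore carries attB sites flanking the insert, not the attR sites suggested by the associated map. A minimal promoter such as Hsp68 gives little expression by itself, so eGFP fluorescence depends largely on the transcriptional activating capacity of the adjacent test fragment.

After packaging into lentiviral particles and transduction, the reporter integrates into target cells, which allows enhancer activity to be compared across cell types by GFP signal. That comparison is the stated purpose of the construct. It appears to belong to a series of reporters that share the same vector framework and differ in the enhancer fragment tested.
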