>Addgene plasmid #59287 | pLV-Enh eGFP Reporter-muKC2-INT2 | depositor partial sequence | sequence record 93569 | pLV-Enh eGFP Reporter-muKC2-INT2 sequence 1024 bps
NNNNNNNNNNNTGNTTTNATTTTGACTGATAGTGACCTGTTCGTTGCAACAAATTGATGAGCAATGCTTT
TTTATAATGCCAACTTTGTACAAAAAAGCAGGCTTTCCTTGGGGGGGCCTCAGGCTGGGAGGAGGAGCAG
ACTGTGTGTCATCGGAGCATGGCTGCCAGCACTCTCCACAGACAGGTGAGTCTGCTGGCCATAGGGAGCA
GGCAGGGAGCCAGCCGAGGTGGCTTTGTGTGGCTGCAGCTCAGTCTGTGGGTGTACTTCCTGGACCTCTG
CCTCTTCTGGCATTCACAGATCCCTGGCCTTGTCTCAGTCACGACTTTCCAGCCGGTGCTTCTGGTTGCT
GACAACCTCATTCCCAGGCAGGATTCAAACGGGAAGGGTGAACAGAAATTGGTGGGTATCGCTAGAAGTC
TTCAGTTGCCCATTTCACTTTTTTCTTCCTTACAGTTTTCTTATTGAAACGCGTGCAACACACTTGTCAG
TTTCTTCCCTGCTTCCTAGGACAGCTGGCACTTGGTTCTGGAGGCCTGCTTAGGTCCTGATTCAGCTGGT
TCACTCGTGGCCATATATCTTGACTTTCCTCACTTTTGGGGCCCCCTCCCCCTGTTCATCATCTTGCCTA
GAGAGCTTGTGGTGGTGCCTCTAGTTTCCGCCCCTGGCAGGGACTGGGACTTCTTATTGGTGGCTTGTGT
TCTAGAGTATAGATTCAGGGACGAGGTGGGGTCAGATGGACTCTCTGGGCAATGGATGGTGCCTTTCCCA
TTTGCTTGTCTGCAGCCTTGACCATCAGCACTTCTTGGAAAGGAAGCTCANGGGCTGCAAGAATTCTGGA
GGCAGTTTCAGCTGGCNGACCTCAGCCTGGGGACCAGGAGCTGTGGGGATCTTTGACTAATCTTTGGATG
AATAGAATATACATCTCTGGGTAATGGCAGGCTGACGACACTGACTGNATCNNNTGACAGTCCCCGAAGT
CCCAACATGGCTCCCTGCAAATGGGCACCTGCTNNACAGTTTTN
