>Addgene plasmid #59287 | pLV-Enh eGFP Reporter-muKC2-INT2 | addgene partial sequence | sequence record 95736 | pRRL5primeMCS-F 5'-tgaacggatctcgacggtat-3'
GGGGGGTACAGTGCAGGGGAAAGAATAGTAGACATAATAGCAACAGACATACAAACTAAAGAATTACAAA
AACAAATTACAAAAATTCAAAATTTTATCGATCACGAGACTAGCCTCGAGAAGCTTGATATCGAATTCCA
TCACAAGTTTGTACAAAAAAGCAGGCTTTCCTTGGGGGGGCCTCAGGCTGGGAGGAGGAGCAGACTGTGT
GTCATCGGAGCATGGCTGCCAGCACTCTCCACAGACAGGTGAGTCTGCTGGCCATAGGGAGCAGGCAGGG
AGCCAGCCGAGGTGGCTTTGTGTGGCTGCAGCTCAGTCTGTGGGTGTACTTCCTGGACCTCTGCCTCTTC
TGGCATTCACAGATCCCTGGCCTTGTCTCAGTCACGACTTTCCAGCCGGTGCTTCTGGTTGCTGACAACC
TCATTCCCAGGCAGGATTCAAACGGGAAGGGTGAACAGAAATTGGTGGGTATCGCTAGAAGTCTTCAGTT
GCCCATTTCACTTTTTTCTTCCTTACAGTTTTCTTATTGAAACGCGTGCAACACACTTGTCAGTTTCTTC
CCTGCTTCCTAGGACAGCTGGCACTTGGTTCTGGAGGCCTGCTTAGGTCCTGATTCAGCTGGTTCACTCG
TGGCCATATATCTTGACTTTCCTCACTTTTGGGGCCCCCTCCCCCTGTTCATCATCTTGCCTAGAGAGCT
TGTGGTGGTGCCTCTAGTTTCCGCCCCTGGCA
