>Addgene plasmid #59287 | pLV-Enh eGFP Reporter-muKC2-INT2 | addgene partial sequence | sequence record 95737 | EGFP-N 5'-CGTCGCCGTCCAGCTCGACCAG-3'
ANACCGGNNAAAGCTCCTCGCCCTNGCTCACCATGGNTGGCGACCGGTGCGCTCCGCGGCGTGGATGCTC
CGNGGAAAGTTGCGCTCCGCGGCAGGGATGCTCCTGGGAAGGTTGCGCTCCGCGGCAGGGATGCTCTGGG
GAAGGCTGGTCCTGGCCGAGGATCGGGAACGCGCCGCTCGCTCTGCTTCTCTTGTCTTCGCTTGTCTCTG
GATGGAACCAGATTTGGTTCTGAGTAGCTGTCAGCGTCTGGTGACCTGCTCGCCGCCCTGCGCCTTTAAG
GAGTCTTCACCGGCCCCGCCCACTCTCCGCTGGGCCAATCAGCGAGCCGGAGGAGGCCTTGGGGCCAGGA
ATCTTCCAGCAGTTTCGCGTCTGGTGGAGCTTCCCCGCCTCCCTTGAGTAATCGGAGTTGTGGGTTCCGC
CCTTGTCCAGAACTCTCCAGAGGTTTCTGGGGTTCACTGGAGAGTACGGATTCCTGAGGGGGAGGGTGTG
GGGAAGTGCTGGTGCTACTANTGACACTGTTGCTATGGCGACNCATTACTAANGCCTGTGTGGAATGGAC
AATAAAGATCACCTCTAGCTAGGTGTTGTGTACAGNTTGTNGTGATTTGTGGAGTTTCACCAACTCNCCA
CAATTCTGAATATNGGGGTTAAAGGTCTAAAAACTTAANGNNTAAAAACTNTCTCNCACANCTAATTTAN
AAAAAACACAANNAAGATATANTNGAANCNTTGTNNAAAGACANTAANCNTTNTCCCNATAAACNTNAAA
ATGCNAANGNCNGNCNTCNGAACNTNNTGAACTTAAATNNNATNAANANTTAAGCTCATNNCCNATAANN
AANNNNNAAAATTANANCNAAAANNANANTNNNNNANANCNATTNNNANNNAATNTNNTAATNANANANA
AATANTNANANTATNAAAANNAATNTACANNNNANNNAANNANNAAATAAAATAATNANAANAAANNTCA
NNNNNAATTANAATNNACATNTNAATNTTAAAACNTNAAATAAAAAATTAATNANAANTAAAAAANNAAN
TTANNAAANNNNNTAATTAAAAANCAANAANANNNTTANATATNTNNAAAATAANA
