>Addgene plasmid #59287 | pLV-Enh eGFP Reporter-muKC2-INT2 | addgene partial sequence | sequence record 95738 | EGFP-N 5'-CGTCGCCGTCCAGCTCGACCAG-3'
GCTCACCATGGTGGCGACCGGTGCGCTCCGCGGCGTGGATGCTCCGGGGAAAGTTGCGCTCCGCGGCAGG
GATGCTCCTGGGAAGGTTGCGCTCCGCGGCAGGGATGCTCTGGGGAAGGCTGGTCCTGGCCGAGGATCGG
GAACGCGCCGCTCGCTCTGCTTCTCTTGTCTTCGCTTGTCTCTGGATGGAACCAGATTTGGTTCTGAGTA
GCTGTCAGCGTCTGGTGACCTGCTCGCCGCCCTGCGCCTTTAAGGAGTCTTCACCGGCCCCGCCCACTCT
CCGCTGGGCCAATCAGCGAGCCGGAGGAGGCCTTGGGGCCAGGAATCTTCCAGCAGTTTCGCGTCTGGTG
GAGCTTCCCCGCCTCCCTTGAGTAATCGGAGTTGTGGGTTCCGCCCTTGTCCAGAACTCTCCAGAGGTTT
CTGGGGTTCACTGGAGAGTACGGATTCCTGAGGGGGAGGGTGTGGGGAAGTGCTGGTGCTACTAGTGACA
CTGTTGCTATGGCGACGCATTACTAAGGCCTGTGTGGAATGGACAATAAAGATCACCTCTAGCTAGGTGT
TGTGTACAGTTTGTTGTGATTTGTGGGGTTTCGCCAACTCGCACAGTTCTGAATATGGGGGTTAAAGG
